>Addgene plasmid #244296 | pAAVLINK-EFS-HA-5'-CACNA1C | addgene full sequence | sequence record 491760 | Addgene NGS Result
CCTGCAGGCAGCTGCGCGCTCGCTCGCTCACTGAGGCCGCCCGGGCGTCGGGCGACCTTTGGTCGCCCGG
CCTCAGTGAGCGAGCGAGCGCGCAGAGAGGGAGTGGCCAACTCCATCACTAGGGGTTCCTGCGGCCGCAC
GCGTGGGCAGAGCGCACATCGCCCACAGTCCCCGAGAAGTTGGGGGGAGGGGTCGGCAATTGAACGGGTG
CCTAGAGAAGGTGGCGCGGGGTAAACTGGGAAAGTGATGTCGTGTACTGGCTCCGCCTTTTTCCCGAGGG
TGGGGGAGAACCGTATATAAGTGCAGTAGTCGCCGTGAACGTTCTTTTTCGCAACGGGTTTGCCGCCAGA
ACACAGCGTACGCCACCATGTACCCTTATGACGTACCTGACTATGCTGGATCTGTCAATGAGAATACGAG
GATGTACATTCCAGAGGAAAACCACCAAGGTTCCAACTATGGGAGCCCACGCCCCGCCCATGCCAACATG
AATGCCAATGCGGCAGCGGGGCTGGCCCCTGAGCACATCCCCACCCCGGGGGCTGCCCTGTCGTGGCAGG
CGGCCATCGACGCAGCCCGGCAGGCTAAGCTGATGGGCAGCGCTGGCAATGCGACCATCTCCACAGTCAG
CTCCACGCAGCGGAAGCGGCAGCAATATGGGAAACCCAAGAAGCAGGGCAGCACCACGGCCACACGCCCG
CCCCGAGCCCTGCTCTGCCTGACCCTGAAGAACCCCATCCGGAGGGCCTGCATCAGCATTGTCGAATGGA
AACCATTTGAAATAATTATTTTACTGACTATTTTTGCCAATTGTGTGGCCTTAGCGATCTATATTCCCTT
TCCAGAAGATGATTCCAACGCCACCAATTCCAACCTGGAACGAGTGGAATATCTCTTTCTCATAATTTTT
ACGGTGGAAGCGTTTTTAAAAGTAATCGCCTATGGACTCCTCTTTCACCCCAATGCCTACCTCCGCAACG
GCTGGAACCTACTAGATTTTATAATTGTGGTTGTGGGGCTTTTTAGTGCAATTTTAGAACAAGCAACCAA
AGCAGATGGGGCAAACGCTCTCGGAGGGAAAGGGGCCGGATTTGATGTGAAGGCGCTGAGGGCCTTCCGC
GTGCTGCGCCCCCTGCGGCTGGTGTCCGGAGTCCCAAGTCTCCAGGTGGTCCTGAATTCCATCATCAAGG
CCATGGTCCCCCTGCTGCACATCGCCCTGCTTGTGCTGTTTGTCATCATCATCTACGCCATCATCGGCTT
GGAGCTCTTCATGGGGAAGATGCACAAGACCTGCTACAACCAGGAGGGCATAGCAGATGTTCCAGCAGAA
GATGACCCTTCCCCTTGTGCGCTGGAAACGGGCCACGGGCGGCAGTGCCAGAACGGCACGGTGTGCAAGC
CCGGCTGGGATGGTCCCAAGCACGGCATCACCAACTTTGACAACTTTGCCTTCGCCATGCTCACGGTGTT
CCAGTGCATCACCATGGAGGGCTGGACGGACGTGCTGTACTGGGTCAATGATGCCGTAGGAAGGGACTGG
CCCTGGATCTATTTTGTTACACTAATCATCATAGGGTCATTTTTTGTACTTAACTTGGTTCTCGGTGTGC
TTAGCGGAGAGTTTTCCAAAGAGAGGGAGAAGGCCAAGGCCCGGGGAGATTTCCAGAAGCTGCGGGAGAA
GCAGCAGCTAGAAGAGGATCTCAAAGGCTACCTGGATTGGATCACTCAGGCCGAAGACATCGATCCTGAG
AATGAGGACGAAGGCATGGATGAGGAGAAGCCCCGAAACATGAGCATGCCCACCAGTGAGACCGAGTCCG
TCAACACCGAAAACGTGGCTGGAGGTGACATCGAGGGAGAAAACTGTGGGGCCAGGCTGGCCCACCGGAT
CTCCAAGTCAAAGTTCAGCCGCTACTGGCGCCGGTGGAATCGGTTCTGCAGAAGGAAGTGCCGCGCCGCA
GTCAAGTCTAATGTCTTCTACTGGCTGGTGATTTTCCTGGTGTTCCTCAACACGCTCACCATTGCCTCTG
AGCACTACAACCAGCCCAACTGGCTCACAGAAGTCCAAGACACGGCAAACAAGGCCCTGCTGGCCCTGTT
CACGGCAGAGATGCTCCTGAAGATGTACAGCCTGGGCCTGCAGGCCTACTTCGTGTCCCTCTTCAACCGC
TTTGACTGCTTCGTCGTGTGTGGCGGCATCCTGGAGACCATCCTGGTGGAGACCAAGATCATGTCCCCAC
TGGGCATCTCCGTGCTCAGATGCGTCCGGCTGCTGAGGATTTTCAAGATCACGAGGTACTGGAACTCCTT
GAGCAACCTGGTGGCATCCTTGCTGAACTCTGTGCGCTCCATCGCCTCCCTGCTCCTTCTCCTCTTCCTC
TTCATCATCATCTTCTCCCTCCTGGGGATGCAGCTCTTTGGAGGAAAGTTCAACTTTGATGAGATGCAGA
CCCGGAGGAGCACATTCGATAACTTCCCCCAGTCCCTCCTCACTGTGTTTCAGATCCTGACCGGGGAGGA
CTGGAATTCGGTGATGTATGATGGGATCATGGCTTATGGCGGCCCCTCTTTTCCAGGGATGTTAGTCTGT
ATTTACTTCATCATCCTCTTCATCTGTGGAAACTATATCCTACTGAATGTGTTCTTGGCCATTGCTGTGG
ACAACCTGGCTGATGCTGAGAGCCTCACATCTGCCCAAAAGGAGGAGGAAGAGGAGAAGGAGAGAAAGAA
GCTGGCCAGGACTGCCAGCCCAGAGAAGAAACAAGAGTTGGTGGAGAAGCCGGCAGTGGGGGAATCCAAG
GAGGAGAAGATTGAGCTGAAATCCATCACGGCTGACGGAGAGTCTCCACCCGCCACCAAGATCAACATGG
ATGACCTCCAGCCCAATGAAAATGAGGATAAGAGCCCCTACCCCAACCCAGAAACTACAGGAGAAGAGGA
TGAGGAGGAGCCAGAGATGCCTGTCGGCCCTCGCCCACGACCACTCTCTGAGCTTCACCTTAAGGAAAAG
GCAGTGCCCATGCCAGAAGCCAGCGCGTTTTTCATCTTCAGCTCTAACAACAGGTTTCGCCTCCAGTGCC
ACCGCATTGTCAATGACACGATCTTCACCAACCTGATCCTCTTCTTCATTCTGCTCAGCAGCATTTCCCT
GGCTGCTGAGGACCCGGTCCAGCACACCTCCTTCAGGAACCATATTCTGTTTTATTTTGATATTGTTTTT
ACCACCATTTTCACCATTGAAATTGCTCTGAAGATGACTGCTTATGGGGCTTTCTTGCACAAGGGTTCTT
TCTGCCGGAACTACTTCAACATCCTGGACCTGCTGGTGGTCAGCGTGTCCCTCATCTCCTTTGGCATCCA
GTCCAGTGCAATCAATGTCGTGAAGATCTTGCGAGTCCTGCGAGTACTCAGGCCCCTGAGGGCCATCAAC
AGGGCCAAGGGGCTAAAGCATGTGGTTCAGTGTGTGTTTGTCGCCATCCGGACCATCGGGAACATCGTGA
TTGTCACCACCCTGCTGCAGTTCATGTTTGCCTGCATTGGGGTCCAGCTCTTCAAGGGAAAGCTGTACAC
CTGTTCAGACAGTTCCAAGCAGACAGAGGCGGAATGCAAGGGCAACTACATCACGTACAAAGACGGGGAG
GTTGACCACCCCATCATCCAACCCCGCAGCTGGGAGAACAGCAAGTTTGACTTTGACAATGTTCTGGCAG
CCATGATGGCCCTCTTCACCGTCTCCACCTTCGAAGGGTGGCCAGAGCTGCTGTACCGCTCCATCGACTC
CCACACGGAAGACAAGGGCCCCATCTACAACTACCGTGTGGAGATCTCCATCTTCTTCATCATCTACATC
ATCATCATCGCCTTCTTCATGATGAACATCTTCGTGGGCTTCGTCATCGTCACCTTTCAGGAGCAGGGGG
AGCAGGAGTACAAGAACTGTGAGCTGGACAAGAACCAGCGACAGTGCGTGGAATACGCCCTCAAGGCCCG
GCCCCTGCGGAGGTACATCCCCAAGAACCAGCACCAGTACAAAGTGTGGTACGTGGTCAACTCCACCTAC
TTCGAGTACCTGATGTTCGTCCTCATCCTGCTCAACACCATCTGCCTGGCCATGCAGCACTACGGCCAGA
GCTGCCTGTTCAAAATCGCCATGAACATCCTCAACATGCTCTTCACTGGCCTCTTCACCGTGGAGATGAT
CCTGAAGCTCATTGCCTTCAAACCCAAGCACTATTTCTGTGATGCATGGAATACATTTGACGCCTTGATT
GTTGTGGGTAGCATTGTTGATATAGCAATCACCGAGGTAAACCCAGCTGAACATACCCAATGCTCTCCCT
CTATGAACGCAGAGGAAAACTCCCGCATCTCCATCACCTTCTTCCGCCTGTTCCGGGTCATGCGTCTGGT
GAAGCTGCTGAGCCGTGGGGAGGGCATCCGGACGCTGCTGTGGACCTTCATCAAGTCCTTCCAGGCCCTG
CCCTATGTGGCCCTCCTGATCGTGATGCTGTTCTTCATCTACGCGGTGATCGGGATGCAGGTAAGTATCA
AGGTTACAAGACAGGTTTAAGGAGACCAATAAGCTATTATTCGTATAGGATACTTTATACGAAGTTATTA
AGTTATGGAGACCGGTGTGGCACGTGCGGACCGAGCGGCCGCAGGAACCCCTAGTGATGGAGTTGGCCAC
TCCCTCTCTGCGCGCTCGCTCGCTCACTGAGGCCGGGCGACCAAAGGTCGCCCGACGCCCGGGCTTTGCC
CGGGCGGCCTCAGTGAGCGAGCGAGCGCGCAGCTGCCTGCAGGGGCGCCTGATGCGGTATTTTCTCCTTA
CGCATCTGTGCGGTATTTCACACCGCATA
[95 nt withheld, positions 4860-4954]
T
[46 nt withheld, positions 4956-5001]
C
[141 nt withheld, positions 5003-5143]
CCTTTGACGTTGGAGTCCACGTTCTTT
[37 nt withheld, positions 5171-5207]
ACTCTATCTCGGGCTATTCTTTTGATTTATAAGGGATTTTGCCGATTTCGGTCTATTGGTTAAAAAATGA
GCTGATTTAACAAAAATTTAACGCGAATTTTAACAAAATATTAACGTTTACAATTTTATGGTGCACTCTC
AGTACAATCTGCTCTGATGCCGCATAGTTAAGCCAGCCCCGACACCCGCCAACACCCGCTGACGCGCCCT
GACGGGCTTGTCTGCTCCCGGCATCCGCTTACAGACAAGCTGTGACCGTCTCCGGGAGCTGCATGTGTCA
GAGGTTTTCACCGTCATCACCGAAACGCGCGAGACGAAAGGGCCTCGTGATACGCCTATTTTTATAGGTT
AATGTCATGATAATAATGGTTTCTTAGACGTCAGGTGGCACTTTTCGGGGAAATGTGCGCGGAACCCCTA
TTTGTTTATTTTTCTAAATACATTCAAATATGTATCCGCTCATGAGACAATAACCCTGATAAATGCTTCA
ATAATATTGAAAAAGGAAGAGTATGAGTATTCAACATTTCCGTGTCGCCCTTATTCCCTTTTTTGCGGCA
TTTTGCCTTCCTGTTTTTGCTCACCCAGAAACGCTGGTGAAAGTAAAAGATGCTGAAGATCAGTTGGGTG
CACGAGTGGGTTACATCGAACTGGATCTCAACAGCGGTAAGATCCTTGAGAGTTTTCGCCCCGAAGAACG
TTTTCCAATGATGAGCACTTTTAAAGTTCTGCTATGTGGCGCGGTATTATCCCGTATTGACGCCGGGCAA
GAGCAACTCGGTCGCCGCATACACTATTCTCAGAATGACTTGGTTGAGTACTCACCAGTCACAGAAAAGC
ATCTTACGGATGGCATGACAGTAAGAGAATTATGCAGTGCTGCCATAACCATGAGTGATAACACTGCGGC
CAACTTACTTCTGACAACGATCGGAGGACCGAAGGAGCTAACCGCTTTTTTGCACAACATGGGGGATCAT
GTAACTCGCCTTGATCGTTGGGAACCGGAGCTGAATGAAGCCATACCAAACGACGAGCGTGACACCACGA
TGCCTGTAGCAATGGCAACAACGTTGCGCAAACTATTAACTGGCGAACTACTTACTCTAGCTTCCCGGCA
ACAATTAATAGACTGGATGGAGGCGGATAAAGTTGCAGGACCACTTCTGCGCTCGGCCCTTCCGGCTGGC
TGGTTTATTGCTGATAAATCTGGAGCCGGTGAGCGTGGGTCTCGCGGTATCATTGCAGCACTGGGGCCAG
ATGGTAAGCCCTCCCGTATCGTAGTTATCTACACGACGGGGAGTCAGGCAACTATGGATGAACGAAATAG
ACAGATCGCTGAGATAGGTGCCTCACTGATTAAGCATTGGTAACTGTCAGACCAAGTTTACTCATATATA
CTTTAGATTGATTTAAAACTTCATTTTTAATTTAAAAGGATCTAGGTGAAGATCCTTTTTGATAATCTCA
TGACCAAAATCCCTTAACGTGAGTTTTCGTTCCACTGAGCGTCAGACCCCGTAGAAAAGATCAAAGGATC
TTCTTGAGATCCTTTTTTTCTGCGCGTAATCTGCTGCTTGCAAACAAAAAAACCACCGCTACCAGCGGTG
GTTTGTTTGCCGGATCAAGAGCTACCAACTCTTTTTCCGAAGGTAACTGGCTTCAGCAGAGCGCAGATAC
CAAATACTGTTCTTCTAGTGTAGCCGTAGTTAGGCCACCACTTCAAGAACTCTGTAGCACCGCCTACATA
CCTCGCTCTGCTAATCCTGTTACCAGTGGCTGCTGCCAGTGGCGATAAGTCGTGTCTTACCGGGTTGGAC
TCAAGACGATAGTTACCGGATAAGGCGCAGCGGTCGGGCTGAACGGGGGGTTCGTGCACACAGCCCAGCT
TGGAGCGAACGACCTACACCGAACTGAGATACCTACAGCGTGAGCTATGAGAAAGCGCCACGCTTCCCGA
AGGGAGAAAGGCGGACAGGTATCCGGTAAGCGGCAGGGTCGGAACAGGAGAGCGCACGAGGGAGCTTCCA
GGGGGAAACGCCTGGTATCTTTATAGTCCTGTCGGGTTTCGCCACCTCTGACTTGAGCGTCGATTTTTGT
GATGCTCGTCAGGGGGGCGGAGCCTATGGAAAAACGCCAGCAACGCGGCCTTTTTACGGTTCCTGGCCTT
TTGCTGGCCTTTTGCTCACATGT
Features (pLannotate 1.2.2; 13 found; start..end, strand, type, name):
     12..39      +  repeat_region  AAV2 ITR (fragment): inverted terminal repeat of adeno-associated virus serotype 2 inverted
     68..95      +  repeat_region  AAV2 ITR (fragment): inverted terminal repeat of adeno-associated virus serotype 2 inverted
    145..356     +  promoter       EF-1α core promoter: core promoter for human elongation factor EF-1α
    404..4555    +  CDS            Cacna1c (fragment): CAC1C_MOUSE - Also known as Cach2, Cacn2, Cacnl1a1, Cchl1a1. Experimental evidence at protein level: Swiss-Prot protein existence level 1. Pore-forming, alpha-1C subunit of the voltage-gated calcium channel that gives rise to L-type calcium currents (PubMed:14609949, PubMed:18586882, PubMed:21216955, PubMed:25368181, PubMed:28119464). Mediates influx of calcium ions into the cytoplasm, and thereby triggers calcium release from the sarcoplasm (By similarity). Plays an important role in excitation-contraction coupling in the heart. Required for normal heart development and normal regulation of h
   4590..4618    +  protein_bind   lox2272 (fragment): Cre-mediated recombination occurs in the 8-bp core sequence (GGATACTT). lox2272 sites are compatible with each other, but incompatible with loxP or loxN sites (Lee and Saito, 1988). Cre recombinase
   4663..4803    +  repeat_region  AAV2 ITR: inverted terminal repeat of adeno-associated virus serotype 2 inverted
   4808..4859    -  misc_feature   bom (fragment): basis of mobility region from pBR322
   4878..5333    +  rep_origin     f1 ori (sequence partly withheld): f1 bacteriophage origin of replication; arrow indicates direction of (+) strand synthesis
   5334..5383    -  misc_feature   bom (fragment): basis of mobility region from pBR322
   5485..5520    -  CDS            rop (fragment): Rop protein, which maintains plasmids at low copy number; rop
   5615..5719    +  promoter       AmpR promoter: bla
   5720..6580    +  CDS            AmpR: β-lactamase; bla; confers resistance to ampicillin, carbenicillin, and related antibiotics
   6751..7339    +  rep_origin     ori: high-copy-number ColE1/pMB1/pBR322/pUC origin of replication
