[The description below was written by a language model from this plasmid's Addgene catalogue record and pLannotate feature annotations shown in this document.]
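Description:
pAAVLINK-EFS-HA-5'-CACNA1C is an adeno-associated virus transfer plasmid built on the pAAV-MCS2 backbone. It serves as the 5' half of a split-vector ("AAVLINK") system for delivering CACNA1C, the gene for the pore-forming alpha-1C subunit of the L-type voltage-gated calcium channel CaV1.2. The full coding sequence is too large for a single AAV genome. In bacteria the 7.4 kb plasmid replicates from a high-copy ColE1/pUC-type origin and is selected with ampicillin through the bla (AmpR) cassette. An f1 phage origin is also present in the backbone.

Between the AAV2 inverted terminal repeats, which direct replication and packaging of the cassette into AAV particles, the short EF-1α core promoter (EFS) drives an N-terminally HA-tagged open reading frame. That reading frame covers roughly 4.1 kb of the amino-terminal portion of CACNA1C. The catalogue lists the insert as human. The automated annotation matched it to the mouse Cacna1c protein entry, which probably reflects homology-based matching rather than a different species. The HA tag is recorded in the catalogue but not annotated in the feature table.

Downstream of the partial coding sequence lies a lox2272 site, annotated as a fragment, with no polyadenylation signal annotated before the right ITR. This layout fits a design in which Cre-mediated recombination at matched lox sites joins this genome to a companion 3' vector in co-transduced cells, reconstituting the full-length expression unit. The record does not spell out the mechanism, any splicing elements or the source of recombinase, and it refers to the associated publication for the partner vectors. The left ITR is detected only as short fragments in the sequencing-derived record, whereas the right ITR is annotated in full.
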