Addgene plasmid #244296: pAAVLINK-EFS-HA-5'-CACNA1C
Purpose: 5' AAVLINK plasmid for CACNA1C expression
Depositing lab: Zhonghua Lu. Depositing organization: Shenzhen Institute of Advanced Technology (SIAT), Chinese Academy of Sciences. Publication: AAVLINK: A potent DNA-recombination method for large cargo delivery in gene therapy. Lin J, Lin Y, Liu N, Cao W, Zhang J, Wen S, Zhang Y, Liao W, Hong Z, Lin Y, Liu Q, Liu H, Li Q, Chen B, Li M, Luo Z, Yang L, Yang Y, Zheng SH, Wang Y, Chu H, Hu Y, Qin Y, Luo BX, Tian S, Chen Y, Yan T, Yang L, Wang H, Liu T, Jiang Y, Lu Z. Cell. 2026 Feb 5;189(3):969-986.e17. doi: 10.1016/j.cell.2025.12.039. Epub 2026 Jan 27. PubMed 41605211.
Backbone
  Vector backbone: pAAV-MCS2
  Backbone manufacturer: Steve Jackson (Addgene # 46954)
  Vector type: AAV
Growth in bacteria
  Bacterial resistance: Ampicillin, 100 μg/mL
  Growth temperature: 37°C
  Growth strain: NEB Stable
  Copy number: High Copy
Gene/Insert
  Gene/Insert name: CACNA1C
  Species: H. sapiens (human)
  Entrez Gene: CACNA1C (a.k.a. CACH2, CACN2, CACNA1C-IT2, CACNL1A1, CCHL1A1, CaV1.2, LQT8, NEDHLSS, TS, TS. LQT8)
  Promoter: EFS
  Tag / fusion protein: HA (N terminal on insert)
  Cloning method: Restriction Enzyme; 5′ cloning site unknown (unknown if destroyed)
Terms and licenses: Academic/Nonprofit Terms; Industry Terms: Not Available to Industry
Depositor comments: See publication for corresponding AAV Link vectors.
How to cite: pAAVLINK-EFS-HA-5'-CACNA1C was a gift from Zhonghua Lu (Addgene plasmid # 244296 ; http://n2t.net/addgene:244296 ; RRID:Addgene_244296)
